Addgene plasmid #250378: Lenti-CMV-2xHA-NUDT5 P66L-WPRE
Purpose: Lentiviral expression of human NUDT5 P66L with N-terminal 2xHA under CMV promoter and puromycin resistance cassette under PGK promoter.
Depositing lab: Stefan Kubicek. Depositing organization: CeMM Research Center for Molecular Medicine. Publication: A non-enzymatic role of Nudix hydrolase 5 in repressing purine de novo synthesis. Nguyen TA, Lin JG, Marques AMC, Fottner M, Bauer LG, Reicher A, Daum D, Scrofani L, Liu Y, Cheng C, D'Angelo L D D L, Sanchez J, Bueschl C, Marella N, Buphamalai P, Traversi F, Beres M, Moll HP, Siklos M, Genger JW, Hofstaetter G, Villanti L, Malik M, Klimek C, Runggatscher K, Guertl B, Hansen JS, Dobner S, Babosova O, Becirovic T, de Rooij LPMH, Casanova E, Koren A, Froese DS, Rosenblatt DS, Klavins K, Bergthaler A, Menche J, Hannich JT, Abele M, Sdelci S, Lang K, Huber KVM, Kubicek S. Science. 2025 Nov 6:eadv4257. doi: 10.1126/science.adv4257. PubMed 41196952.
Backbone
  Vector backbone: pLenti CMV GFP Puro
  Backbone manufacturer: Eric Campeau, Paul Kaufman (Addgene #17448)
  Vector type: Mammalian Expression, Lentiviral
Growth in bacteria
  Bacterial resistance: Ampicillin, 100 μg/mL
  Growth temperature: 37°C
  Growth strain: NEB Stable
  Copy number: High Copy
Gene/Insert
  Gene/Insert name: NUDT5
  Species: H. sapiens (human)
  Insert size (bp): 714
  Mutation: P66L
  Entrez Gene: NUDT5 (a.k.a. YSA1, YSA1H, YSAH1, hNUDT5)
  Promoter: CMV
  Tag / fusion protein: 2xHA (N terminal on insert)
  Cloning method: Ligation Independent Cloning
Terms and licenses: Academic/Nonprofit Terms; Industry Terms: Not Available to Industry
Depositor comments: Insert cloned with BamHI (5') and SalI (3') sites.
How to cite: Lenti-CMV-2xHA-NUDT5 P66L-WPRE was a gift from Stefan Kubicek (Addgene plasmid # 250378 ; http://n2t.net/addgene:250378 ; RRID:Addgene_250378)
