[The description below was written by a language model from this plasmid's Addgene catalogue record and pLannotate feature annotations shown in this document.]
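Description:
Lenti-CMV-2xHA-NUDT5 P66L-WPRE is a lentiviral mammalian expression plasmid built on the pLenti CMV GFP Puro backbone, in which the human NUDT5 (Nudix hydrolase 5) coding sequence carrying a P66L substitution has been placed at the BamHI/SalI cloning position. In bacteria the roughly 8.6 kb plasmid replicates from a high-copy ColE1/pUC-type origin and is selected with ampicillin through the β-lactamase gene. An f1 origin, an SV40 origin and leftover lac, T7 and T3 elements from the cloning backbone are also annotated but play no role in the payload.

The transfer cassette has an RSV promoter fused to a truncated HIV-1 5' LTR, which drives production of genomic RNA in packaging cells independently of Tat. This is followed by the Ψ packaging signal with a gag fragment, the Rev response element for Rev-dependent nuclear export, and the cPPT/CTS that aids nuclear import of the reverse-transcribed genome. Downstream, the CMV enhancer/promoter drives NUDT5 P66L bearing an N-terminal 2xHA tag for detection or immunoprecipitation. The tag itself is not separately annotated in the feature table, but there is room for it upstream of the annotated NUDT5 CDS. A WPRE follows the insert to enhance transcript stability and expression. A mouse PGK promoter then drives puromycin N-acetyltransferase, allowing selection of transduced cells. The cassette ends in a truncated 3' LTR (labelled as a 5' LTR by the annotation tool) followed by an SV40 polyadenylation signal.

The construct is intended for stable expression of tagged mutant NUDT5 in mammalian cells. It comes from work on a non-enzymatic role of NUDT5 in repressing de novo purine synthesis, though the record does not state the functional consequence of P66L.
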