Features (pLannotate 1.2.2; 28 found; start..end, strand, type, name):
     92..295     +  promoter       CMV promoter: human cytomegalovirus (CMV) immediate early promoter
    455..1108    +  CDS            NUDT5: NUDT5_HUMAN - Also known as NUDIX5 From Homo sapiens (Human).
   1127..1715    +  misc_feature   WPRE: woodchuck hepatitis virus posttranscriptional regulatory element
   1729..2228    +  promoter       PGK promoter: mouse phosphoglycerate kinase 1 promoter
   2249..2848    +  CDS            PuroR: puromycin N-acetyltransferase; pac from Streptomyces alboniger; confers resistance to puromycin
   2916..3053    +  CDS            nef (fragment): NEF_HV1LA - Experimental evidence at protein level: Swiss-Prot protein existence level 1. Extracellular Nef protein targets CD4(+) T-lymphocytes for apoptosis by interacting with CXCR4 surface receptors. From Human immunodeficiency virus type 1 group M subtype B (isolate Lai) (HIV-1).
   3039..3219    +  LTR            5' LTR (truncated): truncated 5' long terminal repeat (LTR) from HIV-1
   3291..3412    +  polyA_signal   SV40 poly(A) signal: SV40 polyadenylation signal
   3452..3587    +  rep_origin     SV40 ori: SV40 origin of replication
   3608..3626    -  promoter       T7 promoter: promoter for bacteriophage T7 RNA polymerase
   3634..3789    +  CDS            lacZα (fragment): LacZα fragment of β-galactosidase; lacZ fragment
   3794..4222    +  rep_origin     f1 ori (sequence partly withheld): f1 bacteriophage origin of replication; arrow indicates direction of (+) strand synthesis
   4275..4379    +  promoter       AmpR promoter: bla
   4380..5240    +  CDS            AmpR: β-lactamase; bla; confers resistance to ampicillin, carbenicillin, and related antibiotics
   5411..5999    +  rep_origin     ori: high-copy-number ColE1/pMB1/pBR322/pUC origin of replication
   6182..6274    +  CDS            lacI (fragment): lac repressor; lacI; The lac repressor binds to the lac operator to inhibit transcription in E. coli. This inhibition can be relieved by adding lactose or isopropyl-β-D-thiogalactopyranoside (IPTG).
   6287..6308    +  protein_bind   CAP binding site: CAP binding activates transcription in the presence of cAMP. E. coli catabolite activator protein
   6323..6353    +  promoter       lac promoter: promoter for the E. coli lac operon
   6361..6377    +  protein_bind   lac operator: The lac repressor binds to the lac operator to inhibit transcription in E. coli. This inhibition can be relieved by adding lactose or isopropyl-β-D-thiogalactopyranoside (IPTG). lac repressor encoded by lacI
   6422..6440    +  promoter       T3 promoter: promoter for bacteriophage T3 RNA polymerase
   6468..6694    +  promoter       RSV promoter: Rous sarcoma virus enhancer/promoter
   6695..6875    +  LTR            5' LTR (truncated): truncated 5' long terminal repeat (LTR) from HIV-1
   6922..7047    +  misc_feature   HIV-1 Ψ: packaging signal of human immunodeficiency virus type 1
   7031..7394    +  CDS            HIV-1 gag (fragment): gag protein from human immunodeficiency virus 1; gag
   7540..7773    +  misc_feature   RRE: The Rev response element (RRE) of HIV-1 allows for Rev-dependent mRNA export from the nucleus to the cytoplasm.
   8150..8250    +  CDS            Rev (fragment): human immunodeficiency virus 1 (HIV-1) Rev protein; rev; enhances nuclear export of unspliced and incompletely spliced viral mRNAs
   8269..8385    +  misc_feature   cPPT/CTS: central polypurine tract and central termination sequence of HIV-1
   8408..91      +  enhancer       CMV enhancer (across the origin): human cytomegalovirus immediate early enhancer
>Addgene plasmid #250378 | Lenti-CMV-2xHA-NUDT5 P66L-WPRE | addgene full sequence | sequence record 498969 | Addgene NGS Result
ATGGCCCGCCTGGCATTATGCCCAGTACATGACCTTATGGGACTTTCCTACTTGGCAGTACATCTACGTA
TTAGTCATCGCTATTACCATGGTGATGCGGTTTTGGCAGTACATCAATGGGCGTGGATAGCGGTTTGACT
CACGGGGATTTCCAAGTCTCCACCCCATTGACGTCAATGGGAGTTTGTTTTGGCACCAAAATCAACGGGA
CTTTCCAAAATGTCGTAACAACTCCGCCCCATTGACGCAAATGGGCGGTAGGCGTGTACGGTGGGAGGTC
TATATAAGCAGAGCTCGTTTAGTGAACCGTCAGATCGCCTGGAGACGCCATCCACGCTGTTTTGACCTCC
ATAGAAGACACCGACTCTAGAGGGATCCACCGGTCGCCACCATGTACCCCTACGACGTGCCCGACTACGC
CGGCTATCCGTATGATGTCCCGGACTATGCAGGAGAGAGCCAAGAACCAACGGAATCTTCTCAGAATGGC
AAACAGTATATCATTTCAGAGGAGTTAATTTCAGAAGGAAAATGGGTCAAGCTTGAAAAAACAACGTACA
TGGATCCTACTGGTAAAACTAGAACTTGGGAATCAGTGAAACGTACAACCAGGAAAGAGCAGACTGCGGA
TGGTGTCGCGGTCATCCTAGTGCTGCAGAGAACACTTCACTATGAGTGTATCGTTCTGGTGAAACAGTTC
CGACCACCAATGGGGGGCTACTGCATAGAGTTCCCTGCAGGTCTCATAGATGATGGTGAAACCCCAGAAG
CAGCTGCTCTCCGGGAGCTTGAAGAAGAAACTGGCTACAAAGGGGACATTGCCGAATGTTCTCCAGCGGT
CTGTATGGACCCAGGCTTGTCAAACTGTACTATACACATCGTGACAGTCACCATTAACGGAGATGATGCC
GAAAACGCAAGGCCGAAGCCAAAGCCAGGGGATGGAGAGTTTGTGGAAGTCATTTCTTTACCCAAGAATG
ACCTGCTGCAGAGACTTGATGCTCTGGTAGCTGAAGAACATCTCACAGTGGACGCCAGGGTCTATTCCTA
CGCTCTAGCGCTGAAACATGCAAATGCAAAGCCATTTGAAGTGCCCTTCTTGAAATTTTAAAGCGGCCGC
GTCGACAATCAACCTCTGGATTACAAAATTTGTGAAAGATTGACTGGTATTCTTAACTATGTTGCTCCTT
TTACGCTATGTGGATACGCTGCTTTAATGCCTTTGTATCATGCTATTGCTTCCCGTATGGCTTTCATTTT
CTCCTCCTTGTATAAATCCTGGTTGCTGTCTCTTTATGAGGAGTTGTGGCCCGTTGTCAGGCAACGTGGC
GTGGTGTGCACTGTGTTTGCTGACGCAACCCCCACTGGTTGGGGCATTGCCACCACCTGTCAGCTCCTTT
CCGGGACTTTCGCTTTCCCCCTCCCTATTGCCACGGCGGAACTCATCGCCGCCTGCCTTGCCCGCTGCTG
GACAGGGGCTCGGCTGTTGGGCACTGACAATTCCGTGGTGTTGTCGGGGAAGCTGACGTCCTTTCCATGG
CTGCTCGCCTGTGTTGCCACCTGGATTCTGCGCGGGACGTCCTTCTGCTACGTCCCTTCGGCCCTCAATC
CAGCGGACCTTCCTTCCCGCGGCCTGCTGCCGGCTCTGCGGCCTCTTCCGCGTCTTCGCCTTCGCCCTCA
GACGAGTCGGATCTCCCTTTGGGCCGCCTCCCCGCCTGGAATTCTACCGGGTAGGGGAGGCGCTTTTCCC
AAGGCAGTCTGGAGCATGCGCTTTAGCAGCCCCGCTGGGCACTTGGCGCTACACAAGTGGCCTCTGGCCT
CGCACACATTCCACATCCACCGGTAGGCGCCAACCGGCTCCGTTCTTTGGTGGCCCCTTCGCGCCACCTT
CTACTCCTCCCCTAGTCAGGAAGTTCCCCCCCGCCCCGCAGCTCGCGTCGTGCAGGACGTGACAAATGGA
AGTAGCACGTCTCACTAGTCTCGTGCAGATGGACAGCACCGCTGAGCAATGGAAGCGGGTAGGCCTTTGG
GGCAGCGGCCAATAGCAGCTTTGCTCCTTCGCTTTCTGGGCTCAGAGGCTGGGAAGGGGTGGGTCCGGGG
GCGGGCTCAGGGGCGGGCTCAGGGGCGGGGCGGGCGCCCGAAGGTCCTCCGGAGGCCCGGCATTCTGCAC
GCTTCAAAAGCGCACGTCTGCCGCGCTGTTCTCCTCTTCCTCATCTCCGGGCCTTTCGACCTGCAGCCCA
AGCTTACCATGACCGAGTACAAGCCCACGGTGCGCCTCGCCACCCGCGACGACGTCCCCAGGGCCGTACG
CACCCTCGCCGCCGCGTTCGCCGACTACCCCGCCACGCGCCACACCGTCGATCCGGACCGCCACATCGAG
CGGGTCACCGAGCTGCAAGAACTCTTCCTCACGCGCGTCGGGCTCGACATCGGCAAGGTGTGGGTCGCGG
ACGACGGCGCCGCGGTGGCGGTCTGGACCACGCCGGAGAGCGTCGAAGCGGGGGCGGTGTTCGCCGAGAT
CGGCCCGCGCATGGCCGAGTTGAGCGGTTCCCGGCTGGCCGCGCAGCAACAGATGGAAGGCCTCCTGGCG
CCGCACCGGCCCAAGGAGCCCGCGTGGTTCCTGGCCACCGTCGGCGTCTCGCCCGACCACCAGGGCAAGG
GTCTGGGCAGCGCCGTCGTGCTCCCCGGAGTGGAGGCGGCCGAGCGCGCCGGGGTGCCCGCCTTCCTGGA
GACCTCCGCGCCCCGCAACCTCCCCTTCTACGAGCGGCTCGGCTTCACCGTCACCGCCGACGTCGAGGTG
CCCGAAGGACCGCGCACCTGGTGCATGACCCGCAAGCCCGGTGCCTGACGCCCGCCCCACGACCCGCAGC
GCCCGACCGAAAGGAGCGCACGACCCCATGCATCTCGAGGGCCCGGTACCTTTAAGACCAATGACTTACA
AGGCAGCTGTAGATCTTAGCCACTTTTTAAAAGAAAAGGGGGGACTGGAAGGGCTAGCTCACTCCCAACG
AAGACAAGATCTGCTTTTTGCTTGTACTGGGTCTCTCTGGTTAGACCAGATCTGAGCCTGGGAGCTCTCT
GGCTAACTAGGGAACCCACTGCTTAAGCCTCAATAAAGCTTGCCTTGAGTGCTTCAAGTAGTGTGTGCCC
GTCTGTTGTGTGACTCTGGTAACTAGAGATCCCTCAGACCCTTTTAGTCAGTGTGGAAAATCTCTAGCAG
TAGTAGTTCATGTCATCTTATTATTCAGTATTTATAACTTGCAAAGAAATGAATATCAGAGAGTGAGAGG
AACTTGTTTATTGCAGCTTATAATGGTTACAAATAAAGCAATAGCATCACAAATTTCACAAATAAAGCAT
TTTTTTCACTGCATTCTAGTTGTGGTTTGTCCAAACTCATCAATGTATCTTATCATGTCTGGCTCTAGCT
ATCCCGCCCCTAACTCCGCCCATCCCGCCCCTAACTCCGCCCAGTTCCGCCCATTCTCCGCCCCATGGCT
GACTAATTTTTTTTATTTATGCAGAGGCCGAGGCCGCCTCGGCCTCTGAGCTATTCCAGAAGTAGTGAGG
AGGCTTTTTTGGAGGCCTAGGGACGTACCCAATTCGCCCTATAGTGAGTCGTATTACGCGCGCTCACTGG
CCGTCGTTTTACAACGTCGTGACTGGGAAAACCCTGGCGTTACCCAACTTAATCGCCTTGCAGCACATCC
CCCTTTCGCCAGCTGGCGTAATAGCGAAGAGGCCCGCACCGATCGCCCTTCCCAACAGTTGCGCAGCCTG
AATGGCGAATGGG
[124 nt withheld, positions 3794-3917]
C
[91 nt withheld, positions 3919-4009]
A
[49 nt withheld, positions 4011-4059]
CCTTTGACGTTGGAGTCCACGTTCTTT
[37 nt withheld, positions 4087-4123]
ACCCTATCTCGGTCTATTCTTTTGATTTATAAGGGATTTTGCCGATTTCGGCCTATTGGTTAAAAAATGA
GCTGATTTAACAAAAATTTAACGCGAATTTTAACAAAATATTAACGCTTACAATTTAGGTGGCACTTTTC
GGGGAAATGTGCGCGGAACCCCTATTTGTTTATTTTTCTAAATACATTCAAATATGTATCCGCTCATGAG
ACAATAACCCTGATAAATGCTTCAATAATATTGAAAAAGGAAGAGTATGAGTATTCAACATTTCCGTGTC
GCCCTTATTCCCTTTTTTGCGGCATTTTGCCTTCCTGTTTTTGCTCACCCAGAAACGCTGGTGAAAGTAA
AAGATGCTGAAGATCAGTTGGGTGCACGAGTGGGTTACATCGAACTGGATCTCAACAGCGGTAAGATCCT
TGAGAGTTTTCGCCCCGAAGAACGTTTTCCAATGATGAGCACTTTTAAAGTTCTGCTATGTGGCGCGGTA
TTATCCCGTATTGACGCCGGGCAAGAGCAACTCGGTCGCCGCATACACTATTCTCAGAATGACTTGGTTG
AGTACTCACCAGTCACAGAAAAGCATCTTACGGATGGCATGACAGTAAGAGAATTATGCAGTGCTGCCAT
AACCATGAGTGATAACACTGCGGCCAACTTACTTCTGACAACGATCGGAGGACCGAAGGAGCTAACCGCT
TTTTTGCACAACATGGGGGATCATGTAACTCGCCTTGATCGTTGGGAACCGGAGCTGAATGAAGCCATAC
CAAACGACGAGCGTGACACCACGATGCCTGTAGCAATGGCAACAACGTTGCGCAAACTATTAACTGGCGA
ACTACTTACTCTAGCTTCCCGGCAACAATTAATAGACTGGATGGAGGCGGATAAAGTTGCAGGACCACTT
CTGCGCTCGGCCCTTCCGGCTGGCTGGTTTATTGCTGATAAATCTGGAGCCGGTGAGCGTGGGTCTCGCG
GTATCATTGCAGCACTGGGGCCAGATGGTAAGCCCTCCCGTATCGTAGTTATCTACACGACGGGGAGTCA
GGCAACTATGGATGAACGAAATAGACAGATCGCTGAGATAGGTGCCTCACTGATTAAGCATTGGTAACTG
TCAGACCAAGTTTACTCATATATACTTTAGATTGATTTAAAACTTCATTTTTAATTTAAAAGGATCTAGG
TGAAGATCCTTTTTGATAATCTCATGACCAAAATCCCTTAACGTGAGTTTTCGTTCCACTGAGCGTCAGA
CCCCGTAGAAAAGATCAAAGGATCTTCTTGAGATCCTTTTTTTCTGCGCGTAATCTGCTGCTTGCAAACA
AAAAAACCACCGCTACCAGCGGTGGTTTGTTTGCCGGATCAAGAGCTACCAACTCTTTTTCCGAAGGTAA
CTGGCTTCAGCAGAGCGCAGATACCAAATACTGTTCTTCTAGTGTAGCCGTAGTTAGGCCACCACTTCAA
GAACTCTGTAGCACCGCCTACATACCTCGCTCTGCTAATCCTGTTACCAGTGGCTGCTGCCAGTGGCGAT
AAGTCGTGTCTTACCGGGTTGGACTCAAGACGATAGTTACCGGATAAGGCGCAGCGGTCGGGCTGAACGG
GGGGTTCGTGCACACAGCCCAGCTTGGAGCGAACGACCTACACCGAACTGAGATACCTACAGCGTGAGCT
ATGAGAAAGCGCCACGCTTCCCGAAGGGAGAAAGGCGGACAGGTATCCGGTAAGCGGCAGGGTCGGAACA
GGAGAGCGCACGAGGGAGCTTCCAGGGGGAAACGCCTGGTATCTTTATAGTCCTGTCGGGTTTCGCCACC
TCTGACTTGAGCGTCGATTTTTGTGATGCTCGTCAGGGGGGCGGAGCCTATGGAAAAACGCCAGCAACGC
GGCCTTTTTACGGTTCCTGGCCTTTTGCTGGCCTTTTGCTCACATGTTCTTTCCTGCGTTATCCCCTGAT
TCTGTGGATAACCGTATTACCGCCTTTGAGTGAGCTGATACCGCTCGCCGCAGCCGAACGACCGAGCGCA
GCGAGTCAGTGAGCGAGGAAGCGGAAGAGCGCCCAATACGCAAACCGCCTCTCCCCGCGCGTTGGCCGAT
TCATTAATGCAGCTGGCACGACAGGTTTCCCGACTGGAAAGCGGGCAGTGAGCGCAACGCAATTAATGTG
AGTTAGCTCACTCATTAGGCACCCCAGGCTTTACACTTTATGCTTCCGGCTCGTATGTTGTGTGGAATTG
TGAGCGGATAACAATTTCACACAGGAAACAGCTATGACCATGATTACGCCAAGCGCGCAATTAACCCTCA
CTAAAGGGAACAAAAGCTGGAGCTGCAAGCTTAATGTAGTCTTATGCAATACTCTTGTAGTCTTGCAACA
TGGTAACGATGAGTTAGCAACATGCCTTACAAGGAGAGAAAAAGCACCGTGCATGCCGATTGGTGGAAGT
AAGGTGGTACGATCGTGCCTTATTAGGAAGGCAACAGACGGGTCTGACATGGATTGGACGAACCACTGAA
TTGCCGCATTGCAGAGATATTGTATTTAAGTGCCTAGCTCGATACATAAACGGGTCTCTCTGGTTAGACC
AGATCTGAGCCTGGGAGCTCTCTGGCTAACTAGGGAACCCACTGCTTAAGCCTCAATAAAGCTTGCCTTG
AGTGCTTCAAGTAGTGTGTGCCCGTCTGTTGTGTGACTCTGGTAACTAGAGATCCCTCAGACCCTTTTAG
TCAGTGTGGAAAATCTCTAGCAGTGGCGCCCGAACAGGGACTTGAAAGCGAAAGGGAAACCAGAGGAGCT
CTCTCGACGCAGGACTCGGCTTGCTGAAGCGCGCACGGCAAGAGGCGAGGGGCGGCGACTGGTGAGTACG
CCAAAAATTTTGACTAGCGGAGGCTAGAAGGAGAGAGATGGGTGCGAGAGCGTCAGTATTAAGCGGGGGA
GAATTAGATCGCGATGGGAAAAAATTCGGTTAAGGCCAGGGGGAAAGAAAAAATATAAATTAAAACATAT
AGTATGGGCAAGCAGGGAGCTAGAACGATTCGCAGTTAATCCTGGCCTGTTAGAAACATCAGAAGGCTGT
AGACAAATACTGGGACAGCTACAACCATCCCTTCAGACAGGATCAGAAGAACTTAGATCATTATATAATA
CAGTAGCAACCCTCTATTGTGTGCATCAAAGGATAGAGATAAAAGACACCAAGGAAGCTTTAGACAAGAT
AGAGGAAGAGCAAAACAAAAGTAAGACCACCGCACAGCAAGCGGCCGCTGATCTTCAGACCTGGAGGAGG
AGATATGAGGGACAATTGGAGAAGTGAATTATATAAATATAAAGTAGTAAAAATTGAACCATTAGGAGTA
GCACCCACCAAGGCAAAGAGAAGAGTGGTGCAGAGAGAAAAAAGAGCAGTGGGAATAGGAGCTTTGTTCC
TTGGGTTCTTGGGAGCAGCAGGAAGCACTATGGGCGCAGCGTCAATGACGCTGACGGTACAGGCCAGACA
ATTATTGTCTGGTATAGTGCAGCAGCAGAACAATTTGCTGAGGGCTATTGAGGCGCAACAGCATCTGTTG
CAACTCACAGTCTGGGGCATCAAGCAGCTCCAGGCAAGAATCCTGGCTGTGGAAAGATACCTAAAGGATC
AACAGCTCCTGGGGATTTGGGGTTGCTCTGGAAAACTCATTTGCACCACTGCTGTGCCTTGGAATGCTAG
TTGGAGTAATAAATCTCTGGAACAGATTTGGAATCACACGACCTGGATGGAGTGGGACAGAGAAATTAAC
AATTACACAAGCTTAATACACTCCTTAATTGAAGAATCGCAAAACCAGCAAGAAAAGAATGAACAAGAAT
TATTGGAATTAGATAAATGGGCAAGTTTGTGGAATTGGTTTAACATAACAAATTGGCTGTGGTATATAAA
ATTATTCATAATGATAGTAGGAGGCTTGGTAGGTTTAAGAATAGTTTTTGCTGTACTTTCTATAGTGAAT
AGAGTTAGGCAGGGATATTCACCATTATCGTTTCAGACCCACCTCCCAACCCCGAGGGGACCCGACAGGC
CCGAAGGAATAGAAGAAGAAGGTGGAGAGAGAGACAGAGACAGATCCATTCGATTAGTGAACGGATCTCG
ACGGTATCGGTTAACTTTTAAAAGAAAAGGGGGGATTGGGGGGTACAGTGCAGGGGAAAGAATAGTAGAC
ATAATAGCAACAGACATACAAACTAAAGAATTACAAAAACAAATTACAAAATTCAAAATTTTATCGATAA
GCTTGGGAGTTCCGCGTTACATAACTTACGGTAAATGGCCCGCCTGGCTGACCGCCCAACGACCCCCGCC
CATTGACGTCAATAATGACGTATGTTCCCATAGTAACGCCAATAGGGACTTTCCATTGACGTCAATGGGT
GGAGTATTTACGGTAAACTGCCCACTTGGCAGTACATCAAGTGTATCATATGCCAAGTACGCCCCCTATT
GACGTCAATGACGGTAA
